Addgene plasmid #105990: MSCV-PIG-N3FLAG-TAF10
Purpose: retrovirally express mouse TAF10 with 3*FLAG tag at N terminal, GFP marker and puro resistance
Depositing lab: Christopher Vakoc. Depositing organization: Cold Spring Harbor Laboratory. Publication: A TFIID-SAGA Perturbation that Targets MYB and Suppresses Acute Myeloid Leukemia. Xu Y, Milazzo JP, Somerville TDD, Tarumoto Y, Huang YH, Ostrander EL, Wilkinson JE, Challen GA, Vakoc CR. Cancer Cell. 2018 Jan 8;33(1):13-28.e8. doi: 10.1016/j.ccell.2017.12.002. PubMed 29316427.
Backbone
  Vector backbone: pMSCV-PGK-puro-IRES-GFP
  Vector type: Mammalian Expression, Retroviral
  Selectable markers: Puromycin
Growth in bacteria
  Bacterial resistance: Ampicillin, 100 μg/mL
  Growth temperature: 37°C
  Growth strain: NEB Stable
  Copy number: Unknown
Gene/Insert
  Gene/Insert name: FLAG tagged TAF10
  Species: M. musculus (mouse)
  Entrez Gene: Taf10 (a.k.a. 30kDa, AU041226, TAFII30, Taf2h)
  Promoter: MSCV-LTR
  Tag / fusion protein: 3*FLAG (N terminal on insert)
  Cloning method: Ligation Independent Cloning
  Sequencing primers: 5′ CCC TTG AAC CTC CTC GTT CGA CC; 3′ GAG ACG TGC TAC TTC CAT TTG TC
Terms and licenses: Academic/Nonprofit Terms; Industry Terms: Not Available to Industry
How to cite: MSCV-PIG-N3FLAG-TAF10 was a gift from Christopher Vakoc (Addgene plasmid # 105990 ; http://n2t.net/addgene:105990 ; RRID:Addgene_105990)
