[The description below was written by a language model from this plasmid's Addgene catalogue record and pLannotate feature annotations shown in this document.]
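Description:
MSCV-PIG-N3FLAG-TAF10 is an 8,350 nt gammaretroviral expression plasmid built on the pMSCV-PGK-puro-IRES-GFP backbone for stable delivery of mouse TAF10 into mammalian cells. It is propagated in E. coli through a high-copy ColE1/pUC-type origin and selected with ampicillin via the β-lactamase gene. The bacterial portion also carries short, non-functional remnants of lac, rop, bom, tetracycline-resistance and env sequences left over from earlier vector construction.

The proviral region is bounded by murine embryonic stem cell virus 5' and 3' long terminal repeats. The 5' LTR is followed by the Ψ packaging signal and a truncated gag segment lacking its start codon, which together allow the genomic transcript to be efficiently encapsidated when the plasmid is introduced into a packaging cell line that supplies gag, pol and env in trans. The LTR promoter drives the payload, a three-copy FLAG epitope fused to the N terminus of the mouse Taf10 coding sequence. TAF10 is a subunit shared by the TFIID general transcription factor and by related histone acetyltransferase complexes. Downstream, an internal mouse PGK promoter drives a bicistronic marker cassette in which puromycin N-acetyltransferase is followed by an EMCV IRES and EGFP, so transduced cells can be selected with puromycin and also tracked or sorted by green fluorescence.

The construct is intended for retroviral expression of epitope-tagged TAF10, with the FLAG tag allowing detection or immunoprecipitation of the protein. The associated publication concerns perturbation of TFIID and SAGA in acute myeloid leukaemia, but the record does not specify the experiments in which this plasmid was used.
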