Features (pLannotate 1.2.2; 23 found; start..end, strand, type, name):
    579..920     +  misc_feature   MESV Ψ: packaging signal of murine embryonic stem cell virus
    987..1403    +  CDS            gag (truncated): truncated Moloney murine leukemia virus (MMLV) gag gene lacking the start codon
   1425..1487    +  CDS            3xFLAG: three tandem FLAG® epitope tags, followed by an enterokinase cleavage site
   1494..2147    +  CDS            Taf10: TAF10_MOUSE - Also known as Taf2h, Tafii30. Experimental evidence at protein level: Swiss-Prot protein existence level 1. TAFs are components of the transcription factor IID (TFIID) complex, PCAF histone acetylase complex and TBP-free TAFII complex (TFTC). TIIFD is a multimeric protein complex that plays a central role in mediating promoter responses to various activators and repressors. May regulate cyclin E expression. From Mus musculus (Mouse).
   2161..2660    +  promoter       PGK promoter: mouse phosphoglycerate kinase 1 promoter
   2681..3280    +  CDS            PuroR: puromycin N-acetyltransferase; pac from Streptomyces alboniger; confers resistance to puromycin
   3446..3908    +  misc_feature   IRES: internal ribosome entry site (IRES) of the encephalomyocarditis virus (EMCV)
   3922..4641    +  CDS            EGFP: the original enhanced GFP (Yang et al., 1996) mammalian codon-optimized
   4658..4684    +  misc_feature   MCS (fragment): pBluescript multiple cloning site
   4743..5257    +  LTR            3' LTR: 3' long terminal repeat from murine embryonic stem cell virus
   5419..5435    -  protein_bind   lac operator: The lac repressor binds to the lac operator to inhibit transcription in E. coli. This inhibition can be relieved by adding lactose or isopropyl-β-D-thiogalactopyranoside (IPTG). lac repressor encoded by lacI
   5443..5473    -  promoter       lac promoter: promoter for the E. coli lac operon
   5488..5509    -  protein_bind   CAP binding site: CAP binding activates transcription in the presence of cAMP. E. coli catabolite activator protein
   5522..5614    -  CDS            lacI (fragment): lac repressor; lacI; The lac repressor binds to the lac operator to inhibit transcription in E. coli. This inhibition can be relieved by adding lactose or isopropyl-β-D-thiogalactopyranoside (IPTG).
   5797..6385    -  rep_origin     ori: high-copy-number ColE1/pMB1/pBR322/pUC origin of replication
   6556..7416    -  CDS            AmpR: β-lactamase; bla; confers resistance to ampicillin, carbenicillin, and related antibiotics
   7417..7521    -  promoter       AmpR promoter: bla
   7616..7651    +  CDS            rop (fragment): Rop protein, which maintains plasmids at low copy number; rop
   7753..7852    +  misc_feature   bom (fragment): basis of mobility region from pBR322
   7858..8007    -  CDS            lacZα (fragment): LacZα fragment of β-galactosidase; lacZ fragment
   8007..8208    -  CDS            TcR (fragment): tetracycline efflux protein; tet; confers resistance to tetracycline
   8209..8307    +  CDS            env (fragment): murine leukemia virus gPr80 envelope polyprotein precursor; env; proteolytically cleaved into gp70SU and p15TM subunits
   8349..515     +  LTR            5' LTR (across the origin): 5' long terminal repeat from murine embryonic stem cell virus
>Addgene plasmid #105990 | MSCV-PIG-N3FLAG-TAF10 | addgene full sequence | sequence record 204083 | Addgene NGS Result
TGAAAGACCCCACCTGTAGGTTTGGCAAGCTAGCTTAAGTAACGCCATTTTGCAAGGCATGGAAAATACA
TAACTGAGAATAGAGAAGTTCAGATCAAGGTTAGGAACAGAGAGACAGCAGAATATGGGCCAAACAGGAT
ATCTGTGGTAAGCAGTTCCTGCCCCGGCTCAGGGCCAAGAACAGATGGTCCCCAGATGCGGTCCCGCCCT
CAGCAGTTTCTAGAGAACCATCAGATGTTTCCAGGGTGCCCCAAGGACCTGAAATGACCCTGTGCCTTAT
TTGAACTAACCAATCAGTTCGCTTCTCGCTTCTGTTCGCGCGCTTCTGCTCCCCGAGCTCAATAAAAGAG
CCCACAACCCCTCACTCGGCGCGCCAGTCCTCCGATAGACTGCGTCGCCCGGGTACCCGTATTCCCAATA
AAGCCTCTTGCTGTTTGCATCCGAATCGTGGACTCGCTGATCCTTGGGAGGGTCTCCTCAGATTGATTGA
CTGCCCACCTCGGGGGTCTTTCATTTGGAGGTTCCACCGAGATTTGGAGACCCCTGCCCAGGGACCACCG
ACCCCCCCGCCGGGAGGTAAGCTGGCCAGCGGTCGTTTCGTGTCTGTCTCTGTCTTTGTGCGTGTTTGTG
CCGGCATCTAATGTTTGCGCCTGCGTCTGTACTAGTTAGCTAACTAGCTCTGTATCTGGCGGACCCGTGG
TGGAACTGACGAGTTCTGAACACCCGGCCGCAACCCTGGGAGACGTCCCAGGGACTTTGGGGGCCGTTTT
TGTGGCCCGACCTGAGGAAGGGAGTCGATGTGGAATCCGACCCCGTCAGGATATGTGGTTCTGGTAGGAG
ACGAGAACCTAAAACAGTTCCCGCCTCCGTCTGAATTTTTGCTTTCGGTTTGGAACCGAAGCCGCGCGTC
TTGTCTGCTGCAGCGCTGCAGCATCGTTCTGTGTTGTCTCTGTCTGACTGTGTTTCTGTATTTGTCTGAA
AATTAGGGCCAGACTGTTACCACTCCCTTAAGTTTGACCTTAGGTCACTGGAAAGATGTCGAGCGGATCG
CTCACAACCAGTCGGTAGATGTCAAGAAGAGACGTTGGGTTACCTTCTGCTCTGCAGAATGGCCAACCTT
TAACGTCGGATGGCCGCGAGACGGCACCTTTAACCGAGACCTCATCACCCAGGTTAAGATCAAGGTCTTT
TCACCTGGCCCGCATGGACACCCAGACCAGGTCCCCTACATCGTGACCTGGGAAGCCTTGGCTTTTGACC
CCCCTCCCTGGGTCAAGCCCTTTGTACACCCTAAGCCTCCGCCTCCTCTTCCTCCATCCGCCCCGTCTCT
CCCCCTTGAACCTCCTCGTTCGACCCCGCCTCGATCCTCCCTTTATCCAGCCCTCACTCCTTCTCTAGGC
GCCGGAATTAGATCTACCATGGATTACAAAGACCATGACGGTGATTATAAAGATCATGATATCGATTACA
AGGATGACGATGACAAGGGAGGCATGAGCTGCAGCGGCTTTGGCGCGGACCCTGAGGCGGCGCCCGCCTG
TGCCGCCTTGGTCGCGGGTCCGGCACCCCCGGTGTCAGCCCCCCCTGCGCTGCCCACTAGCACGGCCGCG
GAGAGCAAAGCCAGCCCGGCGGGGACAGCAGGGGGCCCCGTGGCTGGAGTCGCCACTGCGGGCACGGGCC
CGGTAGTGGCACGGGCAGGGGAGCCGGCAGAGCTGCGCGGGCCAGCTTCGGTGGCAGCGGGCGGCGTGGC
TCCCCCAGAGGGGGCAATGTCTAACGGGGTTTATGTCCTACCGAGCGCGGCCAACGGAGAAGTGAAGCCC
GTAGTGTCCAGCACACCTCTAGTGGACTTCTTGATGCAGTTGGAGGATTACACACCTACGATCCCAGATG
CAGTGACTGGTTACTACCTGAACCGCGCTGGCTTTGAAGCTTCAGACCCACGCATAATTCGGCTCATCTC
ACTAGCTGCTCAAAAGTTTATTTCCGACATTGCCAATGATGCCCTACAGCGCTGCAAAATGAAGGGCACA
GCCTCTGGCAGCTCCCGGAGCAAGAGCAAGGATCGCAAGTACACCCTAACCATGGAGGACTTGACCCCTG
CCCTCAGCGAGTATGGCATCAATGTGAAGAAACCGCACTACTTCACCTGAGAATTCTACCGGGTAGGGGA
GGCGCTTTTCCCAAGGCAGTCTGGAGCATGCGCTTTAGCAGCCCCGCTGGGCACTTGGCGCTACACAAGT
GGCCTCTGGCCTCGCACACATTCCACATCCACCGGTAGGCGCCAACCGGCTCCGTTCTTTGGTGGCCCCT
TCGCGCCACCTTCTACTCCTCCCCTAGTCAGGAAGTTCCCCCCCGCCCCGCAGCTCGCGTCGTGCAGGAC
GTGACAAATGGAAGTAGCACGTCTCACTAGTCTCGTGCAGATGGACAGCACCGCTGAGCAATGGAAGCGG
GTAGGCCTTTGGGGCAGCGGCCAATAGCAGCTTTGCTCCTTCGCTTTCTGGGCTCAGAGGCTGGGAAGGG
GTGGGTCCGGGGGCGGGCTCAGGGGCGGGCTCAGGGGCGGGGCGGGCGCCCGAAGGTCCTCCGGAGGCCC
GGCATTCTGCACGCTTCAAAAGCGCACGTCTGCCGCGCTGTTCTCCTCTTCCTCATCTCCGGGCCTTTCG
ACCTGCAGCCCAAGCTTACCATGACCGAGTACAAGCCCACGGTGCGCCTCGCCACCCGCGACGACGTCCC
CAGGGCCGTACGCACCCTCGCCGCCGCGTTCGCCGACTACCCCGCCACGCGCCACACCGTCGATCCGGAC
CGCCACATCGAGCGGGTCACCGAGCTGCAAGAACTCTTCCTCACGCGCGTCGGGCTCGACATCGGCAAGG
TGTGGGTCGCGGACGACGGCGCCGCGGTGGCGGTCTGGACCACGCCGGAGAGCGTCGAAGCGGGGGCGGT
GTTCGCCGAGATCGGCCCGCGCATGGCCGAGTTGAGCGGTTCCCGGCTGGCCGCGCAGCAACAGATGGAA
GGCCTCCTGGCGCCGCACCGGCCCAAGGAGCCCGCGTGGTTCCTGGCCACCGTCGGCGTCTCGCCCGACC
ACCAGGGCAAGGGTCTGGGCAGCGCCGTCGTGCTCCCCGGAGTGGAGGCGGCCGAGCGCGCCGGGGTGCC
CGCCTTCCTGGAGACCTCCGCGCCCCGCAACCTCCCCTTCTACGAGCGGCTCGGCTTCACCGTCACCGCC
GACGTCGAGGTGCCCGAAGGACCGCGCACCTGGTGCATGACCCGCAAGCCCGGTGCCTGACGCCCGCCCC
ACGACCCGCAGCGCCCGACCGAAAGGAGCGCACGACCCCATGCATCCAATTCCGCCCCCCCCCCCTAACG
TTACTGGCCGAAGCCGCTTGGAATAAGGCCGGTGTGCGTTTGTCTATATGTTATTTTCCACCATATTGCC
GTCTTTTGGCAATGTGAGGGCCCGGAAACCTGGCCCTGTCTTCTTGACGAGCATTCCTAGGGGTCTTTCC
CCTCTCGCCAAAGGAATGCAAGGTCTGTTGAATGTCGTGAAGGAAGCAGTTCCTCTGGAAGCTTCTTGAA
GACAAACAACGTCTGTAGCGACCCTTTGCAGGCAGCGGAACCCCCCACCTGGCGACAGGTGCCTCTGCGG
CCAAAAGCCACGTGTATAAGATACACCTGCAAAGGCGGCACAACCCCAGTGCCACGTTGTGAGTTGGATA
GTTGTGGAAAGAGTCAAATGGCTCTCCTCAAGCGTATTCAACAAGGGGCTGAAGGATGCCCAGAAGGTAC
CCCATTGTATGGGATCTGATCTGGGGCCTCGGTGCACATGCTTTACATGTGTTTAGTCGAGGTTAAAAAA
ACGTCTAGGCCCCCCGAACCACGGGGACGTGGTTTTCCTTTGAAAAACACGATGATAATATGGCCACAAC
CATGGTGAGCAAGGGCGAGGAGCTGTTCACCGGGGTGGTGCCCATCCTGGTCGAGCTGGACGGCGACGTA
AACGGCCACAAGTTCAGCGTGTCTGGCGAGGGCGAGGGCGATGCCACCTACGGCAAGCTGACCCTGAAGT
TCATCTGCACCACCGGCAAGCTGCCCGTGCCCTGGCCCACCCTCGTGACCACCCTGACCTACGGCGTGCA
GTGCTTCAGCCGCTACCCCGACCACATGAAGCAGCACGACTTCTTCAAGTCCGCCATGCCCGAAGGCTAC
GTCCAGGAGCGCACCATCTTCTTCAAGGACGACGGCAACTACAAGACCCGCGCCGAGGTGAAGTTCGAGG
GCGACACCCTGGTGAACCGCATCGAGCTGAAGGGCATCGACTTCAAGGAGGACGGCAACATCCTGGGGCA
CAAGCTGGAGTACAACTACAACAGCCACAACGTCTATATCATGGCCGACAAGCAGAAGAACGGCATCAAG
GCGAACTTCAAGATCCGCCACAACATCGAGGACGGCAGCGTGCAGCTCGCCGACCACTACCAGCAGAACA
CCCCCATCGGCGACGGCCCCGTGCTGCTGCCCGACAACCACTACCTGAGCACCCAGTCCGCCCTGAGCAA
AGACCCCAACGAGAAGCGCGATCACATGGTCCTGCTGGAGTTCGTGACCGCCGCCGGGATCACTCTCGGC
ATGGACGAGCTGTACAAGTAATGAATTAATTAAGAATTATCAAGCTTATCGATACCGTCGACCTGCAGCC
AAGCTTATCGATAAAATAAAAGATTTTATTTAGTCTCCAGAAAAAGGGGGGAATGAAAGACCCCACCTGT
AGGTTTGGCAAGCTAGCTTAAGTAACGCCATTTTGCAAGGCATGGAAAATACATAACTGAGAATAGAGAA
GTTCAGATCAAGGTTAGGAACAGAGAGACAGCAGAATATGGGCCAAACAGGATATCTGTGGTAAGCAGTT
CCTGCCCCGGCTCAGGGCCAAGAACAGATGGTCCCCAGATGCGGTCCCGCCCTCAGCAGTTTCTAGAGAA
CCATCAGATGTTTCCAGGGTGCCCCAAGGACCTGAAATGACCCTGTGCCTTATTTGAACTAACCAATCAG
TTCGCTTCTCGCTTCTGTTCGCGCGCTTCTGCTCCCCGAGCTCAATAAAAGAGCCCACAACCCCTCACTC
GGCGCGCCAGTCCTCCGATAGACTGCGTCGCCCGGGTACCCGTGTATCCAATAAACCCTCTTGCAGTTGC
ATCCGACTTGTGGTCTCGCTGTTCCTTGGGAGGGTCTCCTCTGAGTGATTGACTACCCGTCAGCGGGGGT
CTTTCATGGGTAACAGTTTCTTGAAGTTGGAGAACAACATTCTGAGGGTAGGAGTCGAATATTAAGTAAT
CCTGACTCAATTAGCCACTGTTTTGAATCCACATACTCCAATACTCCTGAAATAGTTCATTATGGACAGC
GCAGAAAGAGCTGGGGAGAATTGTGAAATTGTTATCCGCTCACAATTCCACACAACATACGAGCCGGAAG
CATAAAGTGTAAAGCCTGGGGTGCCTAATGAGTGAGCTAACTCACATTAATTGCGTTGCGCTCACTGCCC
GCTTTCCAGTCGGGAAACCTGTCGTGCCAGCTGCATTAATGAATCGGCCAACGCGCGGGGAGAGGCGGTT
TGCGTATTGGGCGCTCTTCCGCTTCCTCGCTCACTGACTCGCTGCGCTCGGTCGTTCGGCTGCGGCGAGC
GGTATCAGCTCACTCAAAGGCGGTAATACGGTTATCCACAGAATCAGGGGATAACGCAGGAAAGAACATG
TGAGCAAAAGGCCAGCAAAAGGCCAGGAACCGTAAAAAGGCCGCGTTGCTGGCGTTTTTCCATAGGCTCC
GCCCCCCTGACGAGCATCACAAAAATCGACGCTCAAGTCAGAGGTGGCGAAACCCGACAGGACTATAAAG
ATACCAGGCGTTTCCCCCTGGAAGCTCCCTCGTGCGCTCTCCTGTTCCGACCCTGCCGCTTACCGGATAC
CTGTCCGCCTTTCTCCCTTCGGGAAGCGTGGCGCTTTCTCATAGCTCACGCTGTAGGTATCTCAGTTCGG
TGTAGGTCGTTCGCTCCAAGCTGGGCTGTGTGCACGAACCCCCCGTTCAGCCCGACCGCTGCGCCTTATC
CGGTAACTATCGTCTTGAGTCCAACCCGGTAAGACACGACTTATCGCCACTGGCAGCAGCCACTGGTAAC
AGGATTAGCAGAGCGAGGTATGTAGGCGGTGCTACAGAGTTCTTGAAGTGGTGGCCTAACTACGGCTACA
CTAGAAGAACAGTATTTGGTATCTGCGCTCTGCTGAAGCCAGTTACCTTCGGAAAAAGAGTTGGTAGCTC
TTGATCCGGCAAACAAACCACCGCTGGTAGCGGTGGTTTTTTTGTTTGCAAGCAGCAGATTACGCGCAGA
AAAAAAGGATCTCAAGAAGATCCTTTGATCTTTTCTACGGGGTCTGACGCTCAGTGGAACGAAAACTCAC
GTTAAGGGATTTTGGTCATGAGATTATCAAAAAGGATCTTCACCTAGATCCTTTTAAATTAAAAATGAAG
TTTTAAATCAATCTAAAGTATATATGAGTAAACTTGGTCTGACAGTTACCAATGCTTAATCAGTGAGGCA
CCTATCTCAGCGATCTGTCTATTTCGTTCATCCATAGTTGCCTGACTCCCCGTCGTGTAGATAACTACGA
TACGGGAGGGCTTACCATCTGGCCCCAGTGCTGCAATGATACCGCGAGACCCACGCTCACCGGCTCCAGA
TTTATCAGCAATAAACCAGCCAGCCGGAAGGGCCGAGCGCAGAAGTGGTCCTGCAACTTTATCCGCCTCC
ATCCAGTCTATTAATTGTTGCCGGGAAGCTAGAGTAAGTAGTTCGCCAGTTAATAGTTTGCGCAACGTTG
TTGCCATTGCTACAGGCATCGTGGTGTCACGCTCGTCGTTTGGTATGGCTTCATTCAGCTCCGGTTCCCA
ACGATCAAGGCGAGTTACATGATCCCCCATGTTGTGCAAAAAAGCGGTTAGCTCCTTCGGTCCTCCGATC
GTTGTCAGAAGTAAGTTGGCCGCAGTGTTATCACTCATGGTTATGGCAGCACTGCATAATTCTCTTACTG
TCATGCCATCCGTAAGATGCTTTTCTGTGACTGGTGAGTACTCAACCAAGTCATTCTGAGAATAGTGTAT
GCGGCGACCGAGTTGCTCTTGCCCGGCGTCAATACGGGATAATACCGCGCCACATAGCAGAACTTTAAAA
GTGCTCATCATTGGAAAACGTTCTTCGGGGCGAAAACTCTCAAGGATCTTACCGCTGTTGAGATCCAGTT
CGATGTAACCCACTCGTGCACCCAACTGATCTTCAGCATCTTTTACTTTCACCAGCGTTTCTGGGTGAGC
AAAAACAGGAAGGCAAAATGCCGCAAAAAAGGGAATAAGGGCGACACGGAAATGTTGAATACTCATACTC
TTCCTTTTTCAATATTATTGAAGCATTTATCAGGGTTATTGTCTCATGAGCGGATACATATTTGAATGTA
TTTAGAAAAATAAACAAATAGGGGTTCCGCGCACATTTCCCCGAAAAGTGCCACCTGACGTCTAAGAAAC
CATTATTATCATGACATTAACCTATAAAAATAGGCGTATCACGAGGCCCTTTCGTCTCGCGCGTTTCGGT
GATGACGGTGAAAACCTCTGACACATGCAGCTCCCGGAGACGGTCACAGCTTGTCTGTAAGCGGATGCCG
GGAGCAGACAAGCCCGTCAGGGCGCGTCAGCGGGTGTTGGCGGGTGTCGGGGCTGGCTTAACTATGCGGC
ATCAGAGCAGATTGTACTGAGAGTGCACCATATGCGGTGTGAAATACCGCACAGATGCGTAAGGAGAAAA
TACCGCATCAGGCGCCATTCGCCATTCAGGCTGCGCAACTGTTGGGAAGGGCGATCGGTGCGGGCCTCTT
CGCTATTACGCCAGCTGGCGAAAGGGGGATGTGCTGCAAGGCGATTAAGTTGGGTAACGCCAGGGTTTTC
CCAGTCACGACGTTGTAAAACGACGGCGCAAGGAATGGTGCATGCAAGGAGATGGCGCCCAACAGTCCCC
CGGCCACGGGGCCTGCCACCATACCCACGCCGAAACAAGCGCTCATGAGCCCGAAGTGGCGAGCCCGATC
TTCCCCATCGGTGATGTCGGCGATATAGGCGCCAGCAACCGCACCTGTGGCGCCGGTGATGCCGGCCACG
ATGCGTCCGGCGTAGAGGCGATTAGTCCAATTTGTTAAAGACAGGATATCAGTGGTCCAGGCTCTAGTTT
TGACTCAACAATATCACCAGCTGAAGCCTATAGAGTACGAGCCATAGATAAAATAAAAGATTTTATTTAG
TCTCCAGAAAAAGGGGGGAA
